Addgene plasmid #87368: VN-Tau (wt)
Purpose: expresses hTau fused to the N-terminal part of Venus
Depositing lab: Tiago Outeiro. Depositing organization: Georg-August-Universitaet Goettingen. Publication: Mutant huntingtin alters Tau phosphorylation and subcellular distribution. Blum D, Herrera F, Francelle L, Mendes T, Basquin M, Obriot H, Demeyer D, Sergeant N, Gerhardt E, Brouillet E, Buee L, Outeiro TF. Hum Mol Genet. 2015 Jan 1;24(1):76-85. doi: 10.1093/hmg/ddu421. Epub 2014 Aug 20. PubMed 25143394.
Backbone
  Vector backbone: pcDNA3.1
  Backbone size w/o insert (bp): 5642
  Total vector size (bp): 7269
  Vector type: Mammalian Expression
  Selectable markers: Neomycin (select with G418)
Growth in bacteria
  Bacterial resistance: Ampicillin, 100 μg/mL
  Growth temperature: 37°C
  Growth strain: DH5alpha
  Copy number: Unknown
Gene/Insert
  Gene/Insert name: MAPT (alt name: Tau)
  Species: H. sapiens (human)
  Insert size (bp): 1322
  GenBank ID: NM_005910.5
  Entrez Gene: MAPT (a.k.a. DDPAC, FTD1, FTDP-17, MAPTL, MSTD, MTBT1, MTBT2, PPND, PPP1R103, TAU, Tau-PHF6, tau-40)
  Promoter: CMV
  Tag / fusion protein: N-terminal part of Venus (N terminal on backbone)
  Cloning method: Restriction Enzyme; 5′ cloning site AflII (not destroyed); 3′ cloning site XhoI (not destroyed)
  Sequencing primers: 5′ T7; 3′ bGH
Resource information
  A portion of this plasmid was derived from a plasmid made by: Original clone (VN-alpha-Synuclein) comes from Pamela J.McLean.
Terms and licenses: Academic/Nonprofit Terms; Industry Terms: Not Available to Industry
Depositor comments: Original clone (VN-alpha Synuclein) includes already the N-terminal part of venus, and was a gift from Pamela J.McLean.
How to cite: VN-Tau (wt) was a gift from Tiago Outeiro (Addgene plasmid # 87368 ; http://n2t.net/addgene:87368 ; RRID:Addgene_87368)
