[The description below was written by a language model from this plasmid's Addgene catalogue record and pLannotate feature annotations shown in this document.]
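Description:
VN-Tau (wt) is a mammalian expression plasmid built on the pcDNA3.1 backbone that produces human Tau (MAPT) fused at its N-terminus to the N-terminal fragment of the yellow fluorescent protein Venus. It is propagated in E. coli through a high-copy ColE1/pUC-type origin with ampicillin selection (AmpR under its own bla promoter), and it also carries an f1 phage origin. For selection in mammalian cells, an SV40 early promoter drives a neomycin phosphotransferase gene terminated by an SV40 polyadenylation signal, conferring G418 resistance. The catalogue lists a total size of 7269 bp, whereas the sequenced record underlying the feature table is 7192 nt. The small annotated fragments (HIV-1 LTR, ble, lacI, bom) are short partial matches and probably backbone remnants rather than functional elements.

The expression cassette consists of the CMV immediate-early enhancer and promoter, followed by a T7 promoter, the Venus N-terminal coding segment (annotated as matching the VN155 I152L fragment used for bimolecular fluorescence complementation), a short intervening stretch, the wild-type Tau open reading frame of about 1.3 kb, and the bovine growth hormone polyadenylation signal. The Tau insert was cloned between AflII and XhoI sites into an earlier VN–alpha-synuclein plasmid that already carried the Venus fragment. On its own the Venus fragment is non-fluorescent. Fluorescence is reconstituted only when it is brought close to a complementary C-terminal Venus fragment carried on a partner protein. The construct is therefore suited to BiFC assays in transfected mammalian cells, reporting Tau self-association or interaction with other tagged proteins, although the record does not name the partner construct. The associated study examined how mutant huntingtin affects Tau phosphorylation and subcellular distribution.
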