Features (pLannotate 1.2.2; 21 found; start..end, strand, type, name):
     22..74      -  misc_feature   bom (fragment): basis of mobility region from pBR322
    229..608     +  enhancer       CMV enhancer: human cytomegalovirus immediate early enhancer
    609..812     +  promoter       CMV promoter: human cytomegalovirus (CMV) immediate early promoter
    808..841     +  LTR            5' LTR (truncated) (fragment): truncated 5' long terminal repeat (LTR) from HIV-1
    857..875     +  promoter       T7 promoter: promoter for bacteriophage T7 RNA polymerase
    898..1362    +  CDS            VN155(I152L): improved N-terminal fragment of mVenus for use in bimolecular fluorescence complementation (BiFC) (Kodama and Hu, 2010)
   1414..2736    +  CDS            MAPT (sequence partly withheld): TAU_SPECI - Experimental evidence at protein level: Swiss-Prot protein existence level 1. Promotes microtubule assembly and stability, and might be involved in the establishment and maintenance of neuronal polarity. The C-terminus binds axonal microtubules while the N-terminus binds neural plasma membrane components, suggesting that tau functions as a linker protein between both. Axonal polarity is predetermined by tau localization (in the neuronal cell) in the domain of the cell body defined by the centrosome. The short isoforms allow plasticity of the cytoskeleton whereas the longer isoforms
   2783..3007    +  polyA_signal   bGH poly(A) signal: bovine growth hormone polyadenylation signal
   3011..3032    +  promoter       SV40 promoter (fragment): SV40 enhancer and early promoter
   3053..3481    +  rep_origin     f1 ori (sequence partly withheld): f1 bacteriophage origin of replication; arrow indicates direction of (+) strand synthesis
   3495..3824    +  promoter       SV40 promoter: SV40 enhancer and early promoter
   3891..4682    +  CDS            neo: KKA2_KLEPN - Also known as kan, nptII. Experimental evidence at protein level: Swiss-Prot protein existence level 1. Resistance to kanamycin, neomycin, paromomycin, ribostamycin, butirosin and gentamicin B. From Klebsiella pneumoniae.
   4706..4864    +  CDS            ble (fragment): BLE_KLEPN - Experimental evidence at protein level: Swiss-Prot protein existence level 1. Binding protein with a strong affinity to the bleomycin family of antibiotics. Binds to CL990; an antimitotic-antibiotic compound. From Klebsiella pneumoniae.
   4859..4980    +  polyA_signal   SV40 poly(A) signal: SV40 polyadenylation signal
   5053..5069    -  protein_bind   lac operator: The lac repressor binds to the lac operator to inhibit transcription in E. coli. This inhibition can be relieved by adding lactose or isopropyl-β-D-thiogalactopyranoside (IPTG). lac repressor encoded by lacI
   5077..5107    -  promoter       lac promoter: promoter for the E. coli lac operon
   5122..5143    -  protein_bind   CAP binding site: CAP binding activates transcription in the presence of cAMP. E. coli catabolite activator protein
   5156..5248    -  CDS            lacI (fragment): lac repressor; lacI; The lac repressor binds to the lac operator to inhibit transcription in E. coli. This inhibition can be relieved by adding lactose or isopropyl-β-D-thiogalactopyranoside (IPTG).
   5431..6019    -  rep_origin     ori: high-copy-number ColE1/pMB1/pBR322/pUC origin of replication
   6190..7050    -  CDS            AmpR: β-lactamase; bla; confers resistance to ampicillin, carbenicillin, and related antibiotics
   7051..7155    -  promoter       AmpR promoter: bla
>Addgene plasmid #87368 | VN-Tau (wt) | addgene full sequence | sequence record 176910 | Addgene NGS Result
TCGGGAGATCTCCCGATCCCCTATGGTGCACTCTCAGTACAATCTGCTCTGATGCCGCATAGTTAAGCCA
GTATCTGCTCCCTGCTTGTGTGTTGGAGGTCGCTGAGTAGTGCGCGAGCAAAATTTAAGCTACAACAAGG
CAAGGCTTGACCGACAATTGCATGAAGAATCTGCTTAGGGTTAGGCGTTTTGCGCTGCTTCGCGATGTAC
GGGCCAGATATACGCGTTGACATTGATTATTGACTAGTTATTAATAGTAATCAATTACGGGGTCATTAGT
TCATAGCCCATATATGGAGTTCCGCGTTACATAACTTACGGTAAATGGCCCGCCTGGCTGACCGCCCAAC
GACCCCCGCCCATTGACGTCAATAATGACGTATGTTCCCATAGTAACGCCAATAGGGACTTTCCATTGAC
GTCAATGGGTGGAGTATTTACGGTAAACTGCCCACTTGGCAGTACATCAAGTGTATCATATGCCAAGTAC
GCCCCCTATTGACGTCAATGACGGTAAATGGCCCGCCTGGCATTATGCCCAGTACATGACCTTATGGGAC
TTTCCTACTTGGCAGTACATCTACGTATTAGTCATCGCTATTACCATGGTGATGCGGTTTTGGCAGTACA
TCAATGGGCGTGGATAGCGGTTTGACTCACGGGGATTTCCAAGTCTCCACCCCATTGACGTCAATGGGAG
TTTGTTTTGGCACCAAAATCAACGGGACTTTCCAAAATGTCGTAACAACTCCGCCCCATTGACGCAAATG
GGCGGTAGGCGTGTACGGTGGGAGGTCTATATAAGCAGAGCTCTCTGGCTAACTAGAGAACCCACTGCTT
ACTGGCTTATCGAAATTAATACGACTCACTATAGGGAGACCCAAGCTGGCTAGCACCATGGTGAGCAAGG
GCGAGGAGCTGTTCACCGGGGTGGTGCCCATCCTGGTCGAGCTGGACGGCGACGTAAACGGCCACAAGTT
CAGCGTGTCCGGCGAGGGCGAGGGCGATGCCACCTACGGCAAGCTGACCCTGAAGCTGATCTGCACCACC
GGCAAGCTGCCCGTGCCCTGGCCCACCCTCGTGACCACCCTGGGCTACGGCCTGCAGTGCTTCGCCCGCT
ACCCCGACCACATGAAGCAGCACGACTTCTTCAAGTCCGCCATGCCCGAAGGCTACGTCCAGGAGCGCAC
CATCTTCTTCAAGGACGACGGCAACTACAAGACCCGCGCCGAGGTGAAGTTCGAGGGCGACACCCTGGTG
AACCGCATCGAGCTGAAGGGCATCGACTTCAAGGAGGACGGCAACATCCTGGGGCACAAGCTGGAGTACA
ACTACAACAGCCACAACGTCTATATCACCGCCGACAAGCAAATCGATGGTGGCGGTGGCTCTGGAGGTGG
TGGGTCCCTTAAGATGGCTGAGCCCCGCCAGGAGTTCGAAGTGATGGAAGATCACGCTGGGACGTACGGG
TTGGGGGACAGGAAAGATCAGGGGGGCTACACCATGCACCAAGACCAAGAGGGTGACACGGACGCTGGCC
TGAAAGAATCTCCCCTGCAGACCCCCACTGAGGACGGATCTGAGGAACCGGGCTCTGAAACCTCTGATGC
TAAGAGCACTCCAACAGCGGAAGATGTGACAGCACCCTTAGTGGATGAGGGAGCTCCCGGCAAGCAGGCT
GCCGCGCAGCCCCACACGGAGATCCCAGAAGGAACCACAGCTGAAGAAGCAGGCATTGGAGACACCCCCA
GCCTGGAAGACGAAGCTGCTGGTCACGTGACCCAAGCTCGCATGGTCAGTAAAAGCAAAGACGGGACTGG
AAGCGATGACAAAAAAGCCAAGGGGGCTGATGGTAAAACGAAGATCGCCACACCGCGGGGAGCAGCCCCT
CCAGGCCAGAAGGGCCAGGCCAACGCCACCAGGATTCCAGCAAAAACCCCGCCCGCTCCAAAGACACCAC
CCAGCTCTGGTGAACCTCCAAAATCAGGGGATCGCAGCGGCTACAGCAGCCCCGGCTCCCCAGGCACTCC
CGGCAGCCGCTCCCGCACCCCGTCCCTTCCAACCCCACCCACCCGGGAGCCCAAGAAGGTGGCAGTGGTC
CGTACTCCACCCAAGTCGCCGTCTTCCGCCAAGAGCCGCCTG
[387 nt withheld, positions 2143-2529]
ACCCACAAGCTGACCTTCCGCGAGAACGCCAAAGCCAAGACAGACCACGGGGCGGAGATCGTGTACAAGT
CGCCAGTGGTGTCTGGGGACACGTCTCCACGGCATCTCAGCAATGTCTCCTCCACCGGCAGCATCGACAT
GGTAGACTCGCCCCAGCTCGCCACGCTAGCTGACGAGGTGTCTGCCTCCCTGGCCAAGCAGGGTTTGTGA
CTCGAGTCTAGAGGGCCCGTTTAAACCCGCTGATCAGCCTCGACTGTGCCTTCTAGTTGCCAGCCATCTG
TTGTTTGCCCCTCCCCCGTGCCTTCCTTGACCCTGGAAGGTGCCACTCCCACTGTCCTTTCCTAATAAAA
TGAGGAAATTGCATCGCATTGTCTGAGTAGGTGTCATTCTATTCTGGGGGGTGGGGTGGGGCAGGACAGC
AAGGGGGAGGATTGGGAAGACAATAGCAGGCATGCTGGGGATGCGGTGGGCTCTATGGCTTCTGAGGCGG
AAAGAACCAGCTGGGGCTCTAGGGGGTATCCCC
[124 nt withheld, positions 3053-3176]
C
[91 nt withheld, positions 3178-3268]
A
[49 nt withheld, positions 3270-3318]
CCTTTGACGTTGGAGTCCACGTTCTTT
[37 nt withheld, positions 3346-3382]
ACCCTATCTCGGTCTATTCTTTTGATTTATAAGGGATTTTGCCGATTTCGGCCTATTGGTTAAAAAATGA
GCTGATTTAACAAAAATTTAACGCGAATTAATTCTGTGGAATGTGTGTCAGTTAGGGTGTGGAAAGTCCC
CAGGCTCCCCAGCAGGCAGAAGTATGCAAAGCATGCATCTCAATTAGTCAGCAACCAGGTGTGGAAAGTC
CCCAGGCTCCCCAGCAGGCAGAAGTATGCAAAGCATGCATCTCAATTAGTCAGCAACCATAGTCCCGCCC
CTAACTCCGCCCATCCCGCCCCTAACTCCGCCCAGTTCCGCCCATTCTCCGCCCCATGGCTGACTAATTT
TTTTTATTTATGCAGAGGCCGAGGCCGCCTCTGCCTCTGAGCTATTCCAGAAGTAGTGAGGAGGCTTTTT
TGGAGGCCTAGGCTTTTGCAAAAAGCTCCCGGGAGCTTGTATATCCATTTTCGGATCTGATCAAGAGACA
GGATGAGGATCGTTTCGCATGATTGAACAAGATGGATTGCACGCAGGTTCTCCGGCCGCTTGGGTGGAGA
GGCTATTCGGCTATGACTGGGCACAACAGACAATCGGCTGCTCTGATGCCGCCGTGTTCCGGCTGTCAGC
GCAGGGGCGCCCGGTTCTTTTTGTCAAGACCGACCTGTCCGGTGCCCTGAATGAACTGCAGGACGAGGCA
GCGCGGCTATCGTGGCTGGCCACGACGGGCGTTCCTTGCGCAGCTGTGCTCGACGTTGTCACTGAAGCGG
GAAGGGACTGGCTGCTATTGGGCGAAGTGCCGGGGCAGGATCTCCTGTCATCTCACCTTGCTCCTGCCGA
GAAAGTATCCATCATGGCTGATGCAATGCGGCGGCTGCATACGCTTGATCCGGCTACCTGCCCATTCGAC
CACCAAGCGAAACATCGCATCGAGCGAGCACGTACTCGGATGGAAGCCGGTCTTGTCGATCAGGATGATC
TGGACGAAGAGCATCAGGGGCTCGCGCCAGCCGAACTGTTCGCCAGGCTCAAGGCGCGCATGCCCGACGG
CGAGGATCTCGTCGTGACCCATGGCGATGCCTGCTTGCCGAATATCATGGTGGAAAATGGCCGCTTTTCT
GGATTCATCGACTGTGGCCGGCTGGGTGTGGCGGACCGCTATCAGGACATAGCGTTGGCTACCCGTGATA
TTGCTGAAGAGCTTGGCGGCGAATGGGCTGACCGCTTCCTCGTGCTTTACGGTATCGCCGCTCCCGATTC
GCAGCGCATCGCCTTCTATCGCCTTCTTGACGAGTTCTTCTGAGCGGGACTCTGGGGTTCGAAATGACCG
ACCAAGCGACGCCCAACCTGCCATCACGAGATTTCGATTCCACCGCCGCCTTCTATGAAAGGTTGGGCTT
CGGAATCGTTTTCCGGGACGCCGGCTGGATGATCCTCCAGCGCGGGGATCTCATGCTGGAGTTCTTCGCC
CACCCCAACTTGTTTATTGCAGCTTATAATGGTTACAAATAAAGCAATAGCATCACAAATTTCACAAATA
AAGCATTTTTTTCACTGCATTCTAGTTGTGGTTTGTCCAAACTCATCAATGTATCTTATCATGTCTGTAT
ACCGTCGACCTCTAGCTAGAGCTTGGCGTAATCATGGTCATAGCTGTTTCCTGTGTGAAATTGTTATCCG
CTCACAATTCCACACAACATACGAGCCGGAAGCATAAAGTGTAAAGCCTGGGGTGCCTAATGAGTGAGCT
AACTCACATTAATTGCGTTGCGCTCACTGCCCGCTTTCCAGTCGGGAAACCTGTCGTGCCAGCTGCATTA
ATGAATCGGCCAACGCGCGGGGAGAGGCGGTTTGCGTATTGGGCGCTCTTCCGCTTCCTCGCTCACTGAC
TCGCTGCGCTCGGTCGTTCGGCTGCGGCGAGCGGTATCAGCTCACTCAAAGGCGGTAATACGGTTATCCA
CAGAATCAGGGGATAACGCAGGAAAGAACATGTGAGCAAAAGGCCAGCAAAAGGCCAGGAACCGTAAAAA
GGCCGCGTTGCTGGCGTTTTTCCATAGGCTCCGCCCCCCTGACGAGCATCACAAAAATCGACGCTCAAGT
CAGAGGTGGCGAAACCCGACAGGACTATAAAGATACCAGGCGTTTCCCCCTGGAAGCTCCCTCGTGCGCT
CTCCTGTTCCGACCCTGCCGCTTACCGGATACCTGTCCGCCTTTCTCCCTTCGGGAAGCGTGGCGCTTTC
TCATAGCTCACGCTGTAGGTATCTCAGTTCGGTGTAGGTCGTTCGCTCCAAGCTGGGCTGTGTGCACGAA
CCCCCCGTTCAGCCCGACCGCTGCGCCTTATCCGGTAACTATCGTCTTGAGTCCAACCCGGTAAGACACG
ACTTATCGCCACTGGCAGCAGCCACTGGTAACAGGATTAGCAGAGCGAGGTATGTAGGCGGTGCTACAGA
GTTCTTGAAGTGGTGGCCTAACTACGGCTACACTAGAAGAACAGTATTTGGTATCTGCGCTCTGCTGAAG
CCAGTTACCTTCGGAAAAAGAGTTGGTAGCTCTTGATCCGGCAAACAAACCACCGCTGGTAGCGGTGGTT
TTTTTGTTTGCAAGCAGCAGATTACGCGCAGAAAAAAAGGATCTCAAGAAGATCCTTTGATCTTTTCTAC
GGGGTCTGACGCTCAGTGGAACGAAAACTCACGTTAAGGGATTTTGGTCATGAGATTATCAAAAAGGATC
TTCACCTAGATCCTTTTAAATTAAAAATGAAGTTTTAAATCAATCTAAAGTATATATGAGTAAACTTGGT
CTGACAGTTACCAATGCTTAATCAGTGAGGCACCTATCTCAGCGATCTGTCTATTTCGTTCATCCATAGT
TGCCTGACTCCCCGTCGTGTAGATAACTACGATACGGGAGGGCTTACCATCTGGCCCCAGTGCTGCAATG
ATACCGCGAGACCCACGCTCACCGGCTCCAGATTTATCAGCAATAAACCAGCCAGCCGGAAGGGCCGAGC
GCAGAAGTGGTCCTGCAACTTTATCCGCCTCCATCCAGTCTATTAATTGTTGCCGGGAAGCTAGAGTAAG
TAGTTCGCCAGTTAATAGTTTGCGCAACGTTGTTGCCATTGCTACAGGCATCGTGGTGTCACGCTCGTCG
TTTGGTATGGCTTCATTCAGCTCCGGTTCCCAACGATCAAGGCGAGTTACATGATCCCCCATGTTGTGCA
AAAAAGCGGTTAGCTCCTTCGGTCCTCCGATCGTTGTCAGAAGTAAGTTGGCCGCAGTGTTATCACTCAT
GGTTATGGCAGCACTGCATAATTCTCTTACTGTCATGCCATCCGTAAGATGCTTTTCTGTGACTGGTGAG
TACTCAACCAAGTCATTCTGAGAATAGTGTATGCGGCGACCGAGTTGCTCTTGCCCGGCGTCAATACGGG
ATAATACCGCGCCACATAGCAGAACTTTAAAAGTGCTCATCATTGGAAAACGTTCTTCGGGGCGAAAACT
CTCAAGGATCTTACCGCTGTTGAGATCCAGTTCGATGTAACCCACTCGTGCACCCAACTGATCTTCAGCA
TCTTTTACTTTCACCAGCGTTTCTGGGTGAGCAAAAACAGGAAGGCAAAATGCCGCAAAAAAGGGAATAA
GGGCGACACGGAAATGTTGAATACTCATACTCTTCCTTTTTCAATATTATTGAAGCATTTATCAGGGTTA
TTGTCTCATGAGCGGATACATATTTGAATGTATTTAGAAAAATAAACAAATAGGGGTTCCGCGCACATTT
CCCCGAAAAGTGCCACCTGACGTCGACGGA
